Addgene plasmid #148979: pGBW-m4046194
Purpose: Yeast Expression plasmid for SARS-CoV-2 ORF7a protein
Depositing lab: Ginkgo Bioworks & Benjie Chen. Depositing organization: Ginkgo Bioworks.
Backbone
  Vector backbone: AmpR; 2u URA3
  Backbone size w/o insert (bp): 4078
  Vector type: Yeast Expression
  Selectable markers: URA3
Growth in bacteria
  Bacterial resistance: Ampicillin, 100 μg/mL
  Growth temperature: 37°C
  Growth strain: DH5alpha
  Copy number: High Copy
Gene/Insert
  Gene/Insert name: SARS-CoV-2 ORF7a protein
  Species: S. cerevisiae (budding yeast); Severe acute respiratory syndrome coronavirus 2
  Insert size (bp): 359
  Mutation: Saccharomyces cerevisiae recode 1
  Entrez Gene: ORF7a (a.k.a. GU280_gp07)
  Promoter: pGAL1
  Tag / fusion protein: Cleavable thrombin;6xHIS (C terminal on backbone)
  Cloning method: Unknown
Resource information
  A portion of this plasmid was derived from a plasmid made by: GinkgoBioworks
Depositor comments: NCBI Reference Sequence: YP_009724395.1. Created by gene synthesis with Not1 site. NGS used for QC was performed by Ginkgo and may not fully cover the entire plasmid.
How to cite: pGBW-m4046194 was a gift from Ginkgo Bioworks & Benjie Chen (Addgene plasmid # 148979 ; http://n2t.net/addgene:148979 ; RRID:Addgene_148979)
