[The description below was written by a language model from this plasmid's Addgene catalogue record and the feature table of its GenBank file.]
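Description:
pGBW-m4046194 is a yeast–E. coli shuttle plasmid built for galactose-inducible expression of the SARS-CoV-2 ORF7a protein in Saccharomyces cerevisiae. The sequence record is a 5,166 bp circular synthetic construct. In yeast it replicates episomally from the 2µ origin, which gives multicopy maintenance, and it is selected by uracil prototrophy through the URA3 marker (which can also be counterselected with 5-FOA). In bacteria it is propagated from a ColE1/pUC-type origin with ampicillin resistance, the bla gene being annotated as driven by a cat promoter. A rop coding sequence is annotated next to AmpR, although the catalogue lists the plasmid as high copy. Short phage T3 and T7 early terminators and a tonB terminator flank the bacterial modules, presumably insulating them from read-through transcription.

The payload is a synthesised ORF7a coding sequence, based on the NCBI reference protein and recoded for S. cerevisiae codon usage. It is placed downstream of the GAL1 promoter, whose upstream activating sequence binds Gal4 to mediate induction. The ORF itself is not annotated as a feature in the table, but the gap between the promoter and the downstream tag is consistent with the recorded insert of about 359 bp. The reading frame continues into a backbone-encoded thrombin cleavage site followed by a 6xHis tag, so the protein carries a removable C-terminal affinity handle. A CYC1 terminator primer site just downstream suggests CYC1 termination, though no terminator feature is annotated.

The plasmid belongs to a set of tagged SARS-CoV-2 yeast constructs intended for protein expression and/or purification. The depositor notes that the sequencing used for quality control may not cover the entire plasmid.
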