LOCUS       Exported 5166 bp ds-DNA circular SYN 12-MAY-2021
DEFINITION  Yeast Expression plasmid for SARS-CoV-2 ORF7a protein.
ACCESSION   .
VERSION     .
KEYWORDS    pGBW-m4046194
SOURCE      synthetic DNA construct
  ORGANISM  synthetic DNA construct
REFERENCE   1 (bases 1 to 5166)
  TITLE     SARS-CoV-2 protein Yeast expression constructs, tagged, for protein
            expression and/or purification
REFERENCE   2 (bases 1 to 5166)
  AUTHORS   .
  TITLE     Direct Submission
  JOURNAL   Exported May 12, 2021 from SnapGene Server 1.1.58
            http://www.snapgene.com
FEATURES             Location/Qualifiers
     source          1..5166
                     /organism="synthetic DNA construct"
                     /mol_type="other DNA"
     promoter        25..466
                     /gene="S. cerevisiae GAL1"
                     /label=GAL1 promoter
                     /note="inducible promoter, regulated by Gal4"
     protein_bind    25..142
                     /label=UAS
                     /bound_moiety="Gal4"
                     /note="upstream activating sequence mediating
                     Gal4-dependent induction"
     primer_bind     437..460
                     /label=GAL1
                     /note="S. cerevisiae GAL1 promoter, forward primer"
     CDS             841..858
                     /codon_start=1
                     /product="thrombin recognition and cleavage site"
                     /label=thrombin site
                     /translation="LVPRGS"
     CDS             859..876
                     /codon_start=1
                     /product="6xHis affinity tag"
                     /label=6xHis
                     /translation="HHHHHH"
     primer_bind     complement(921..939)
                     /label=CYC1
                     /note="CYC1 transcription termination signal, reverse
                     primer"
     CDS             1290..2093
                     /codon_start=1
                     /gene="S. cerevisiae URA3"
                     /product="orotidine-5'-phosphate decarboxylase, required
                     for uracil biosynthesis"
                     /label=URA3
                     /note="yeast auxotrophic marker, counterselectable with
                     5-fluoroorotic acid (5-FOA)"
                     /translation="MSKATYKERAATHPSPVAAKLFNIMHEKQTNLCASLDVRTTKELL
                     ELVEALGPKICLLKTHVDILTDFSMEGTVKPLKALSAKYNFLLFEDRKFADIGNTVKLQ
                     YSAGVYRIAEWADITNAHGVVGPGIVSGLKQAAEEVTKEPRGLLMLAELSCKGSLSTGE
                     YTKGTVDIAKSDKDFVIGFIAQRDMGGRDEGYDWLIMTPGVGLDDKGDALGQQYRTVDD
                     VVSTGSDIIIVGRGLFAKGRDAKVEGERYRKAGWEAYLRRCGQQN"
     rep_origin      2176..3158
                     /label=2u ori
                     /note="yeast 2u plasmid origin of replication"
     terminator      3236..3265
                     /label=T3Te terminator
                     /note="phage T3 early transcription terminator"
     rep_origin      3287..3874
                     /direction=RIGHT
                     /label=ori
                     /note="high-copy-number ColE1/pMB1/pBR322/pUC origin of
                     replication"
     terminator      3886..3913
                     /label=T7Te terminator
                     /note="phage T7 early transcription terminator"
     CDS             complement(3937..4128)
                     /codon_start=1
                     /gene="rop"
                     /product="Rop protein, which maintains plasmids at low copy
                     number"
                     /label=rop
                     /translation="MTKQEKTALNMARFIRSQTLTLLEKLNELDADEQADICESLHDHA
                     DELYRSCLARFGDDGENL"
     CDS             complement(4129..4989)
                     /codon_start=1
                     /gene="bla"
                     /product="beta-lactamase"
                     /label=AmpR
                     /note="confers resistance to ampicillin, carbenicillin, and
                     related antibiotics"
                     /translation="MSIQHFRVALIPFFAAFCLPVFAHPETLVKVKDAEDQLGARVGYI
                     ELDLNSGKILESLRPEERFPMMSTFKVLLCGAVLSRIDAGQEQLGRRIHYSQNDLVEYS
                     PVTEKHLTDGMTVRELCSAAITMSDNTAANLLLATIGGPKELTAFLHNMGDHVTRLDRW
                     EPELNEAIPNDERDTTMPVAMATTLRKLLTGELLTLASRQQLIDWMEADKVAGSLLRSA
                     LPAGWFIADKSGAGERGSRGIIAALGPDGKPSRIVVIYTTGSQATMDERNRQIAEIGAS
                     LIKHW"
     primer_bind     4752..4771
                     /label=Amp-R
                     /note="Ampicillin resistance gene, reverse primer"
     promoter        complement(4990..5092)
                     /label=cat promoter
                     /note="promoter of the E. coli cat gene encoding
                     chloramphenicol acetyltransferase"
     terminator      5093..5124
                     /label=tonB terminator
                     /note="bidirectional E. coli tonB-P14 transcription
                     terminator"
ORIGIN
        1 gcggccgctt gctatattga agtacggatt agaagccgcc gagcgggcga cagccctccg
       61 acggaagact ctcctccgtg cgtcctcgtc ttcaccggtc gcgttcctga aacgcagatg
      121 tgcctcgcgc cgcactgctc cgaacaataa agattctaca atactagctt ttatggttat
      181 gaagaggaaa aattggcagt aacctggccc cacaaacctt caaattaacg aatcaaatta
      241 acaaccatag gatgataatg cgattagttt tttagcctta tttctggggt aattaatcag
      301 cgaagcgatg atttttgatc tattaacaga tatataaatg gaaaagctgc ataaccactt
      361 taactaatac tttcaacatt ttcagtttgt attacttctt attcaaatgt cataaaagta
      421 tcaacaaaaa attgttaata tacctctata ctttaacgtc aaggagaaaa aactataatg
      481 aaaattatcc tattcttagc attgataacc ctggctacgt gtgagcttta tcactaccag
      541 gaatgcgtta gggggacaac tgtcttgttg aaggaacctt gttcatctgg aacttacgaa
      601 ggcaattcgc catttcatcc attggctgat aacaagttcg ccttaacctg ttttagtact
      661 caattcgctt tcgcttgtcc cgacggtgtg aaacacgttt atcaattgag agcgagatcc
      721 gtaagcccaa agttatttat ccgtcaagaa gaagttcaag agttgtactc cccaattttt
      781 ctaattgtcg ccgctatcgt tttcattacc ttgtgtttca cactgaagcg aaagactgaa
      841 ctcgtgccga gaggttctca ccatcatcac catcattaaa caggcccctt ttcctttgtc
      901 gatatcatgt aattagttat gtcacgctta cattcacgcc ctcctcccac atccgctcta
      961 accgaaaagg aaggagttag acaacctgaa gtctaggtcc ctatttattt tttttaatag
     1021 ttatgttagt attaagaacg ttatttatat ttcaaatttt tctttttttt ctgtacaaag
     1081 cggccgccga accactagtg cactgcagta cacggtttcc ttgaaatttt tttgattcgg
     1141 taatctccga acagaaggaa gaacgaagga aggagcacag acttagattg gtatatatac
     1201 gcatatgtag tgttgaagaa acatgaaatt gcccagtatt cttaacccaa ctgcacagaa
     1261 caaaaacgtg caggaaacga agataaatca tgtcgaaagc tacatataag gaacgtgctg
     1321 ctactcatcc tagtcctgtt gctgccaagc tatttaatat catgcacgaa aagcaaacaa
     1381 acttgtgtgc ttcattggat gttcgtacca ccaaggaatt actggagtta gttgaagcat
     1441 taggtcccaa aatttgttta ctaaaaacac atgtggatat cttgactgat ttttccatgg
     1501 agggcacagt taagccgcta aaggcattat ccgccaagta caatttttta ctcttcgagg
     1561 acagaaaatt tgctgacatt ggtaatacag tcaaattgca gtactctgcg ggtgtataca
     1621 gaatagcaga atgggcagac attacgaatg cacacggtgt ggtgggccca ggtattgtta
     1681 gcggtttgaa gcaggcggca gaagaagtaa caaaggaacc tagaggcctt ttgatgttag
     1741 cagaattgtc atgcaagggc tccctatcta ctggagaata tactaagggt actgttgaca
     1801 ttgcgaagag cgacaaagat tttgttatcg gctttattgc tcaaagagac atgggtggaa
     1861 gagatgaagg ttacgattgg ttgattatga cacccggtgt gggtttagat gacaagggag
     1921 atgcattggg tcaacagtat agaaccgtgg atgatgtggt ttctacagga tctgacatta
     1981 ttattgttgg aagaggacta tttgcaaagg gaagggatgc taaggtagag ggtgaacgtt
     2041 acagaaaagc aggctgggaa gcatatttga gaagatgcgg ccagcaaaac taaaaaactg
     2101 tattataagt aaatgcatgt atactaaact cacaaattag agcttcaatt taattatatc
     2161 agttattacc cgagtaacga agcatctgtg cttcattttg tagaacaaaa atgcaacgcg
     2221 agagcgctaa tttttcaaac aaagaatctg agctgcattt ttacagaaca gaaatgcaac
     2281 gcgaaagcgc tattttacca acgaagaatc tgtgcttcat ttttgtaaaa caaaaatgca
     2341 acgcgagagc gctaattttt caaacaaaga atctgagctg catttttaca gaacagaaat
     2401 gcaacgcgag agcgctattt taccaacaaa gaatctatac ttcttttttg ttctacaaaa
     2461 atgcatcccg agagcgctat ttttctaaca aagcatctta gattactttt tttctccttt
     2521 gtgcgctcta taatgcagtc tcttgataac tttttgcact gtaggtccgt taaggttaga
     2581 agaaggctac tttggtgtct attttctctt ccataaaaaa agcctgactc cacttcccgc
     2641 gtttactgat tactagcgaa gctgcgggtg cattttttca agataaaggc atccccgatt
     2701 atattctata ccgatgtgga ttgcgcatac tttgtgaaca gaaagtgata gcgttgatga
     2761 ttcttcattg gtcagaaaat tatgaacggt ttcttctatt ttgtctctat atactacgta
     2821 taggaaatgt ttacattttc gtattgtttt cgattcactc tatgaatagt tcttactaca
     2881 atttttttgt ctaaagagta atactagaga taaacataaa aaatgtagag gtcgagttta
     2941 gatgcaagtt caaggagcga aaggtggatg ggtaggttat atagggatat agcacagaga
     3001 tatatagcaa agagatactt ttgagcaatg tttgtggaag cggtattcgc aatattttag
     3061 tagctcgtta cagtccggtg cgtttttggt tttttgaaag tgcgtcatca gagcgctttt
     3121 ggttttcaaa agcgctctga agttcctata ctttctagct agagaatagg aacttcccga
     3181 gcggccgcgt gttacaagct tgactccagc gtaactggac tgcaatcaac tcactggctc
     3241 accttcacgg gtgggccttt cttcggtaga aaatcaaagg atcttcttga gatccttttt
     3301 ttctgcgcgt aatctgctgc ttgcaaacaa aaaaaccacc gctaccagcg gtggtttgtt
     3361 tgccggatca agagctacca actctttttc cgaggtaact ggcttcagca gagcgcagat
     3421 accaaatact gttcttctag tgtagccgta gttaggccac cacttcaaga actctgtagc
     3481 accgcctaca tacctcgctc tgctaatcct gttaccagtg gctgctgcca gtggcgataa
     3541 gtcgtgtctt accgggttgg actcaagacg atagttaccg gataaggcgc agcggtcggg
     3601 ctgaacgggg ggttcgtgca cacagcccag cttggagcga acgacctaca ccgaactgag
     3661 atacctacag cgtgagctat gagaaagcgc cacgcttccc gaagggagaa aggcggacag
     3721 gtatccggta agcggcaggg tcggaacagg agagcgcacg agggagcttc caggggtaaa
     3781 cgcctggtat ctttatagtc ctgtcgggtt tcgccacctc tgacttgagc atcgattttt
     3841 gtgatgctcg tcaggggggc ggagcctatg gaaaaacgcc agcaacgcag aaaggcccac
     3901 ccgaaggtga gccaggtgat tacatttggg ccctcatcag aggttttcac cgtcatcacc
     3961 gaaacgcgcg aggcagctgc ggtaaagctc atcagcgtgg tcgtgaagcg attcacagat
     4021 gtctgcctgt tcatccgcgt ccagctcgtt gagtttctcc agaagcgtta atgtctggct
     4081 tctgataaag cgggccatgt taagggcggt tttttcctgt ttggtcactt accaatgctt
     4141 aatcagtgag gcacctatct cagcgatctg tctatttcgt tcatccatag ttgcctgact
     4201 ccccgtcgtg tagataacta cgatgcggga gggcttacca tctggcccca gtgctgcaat
     4261 gataccgcga gacccacgct caccggctcc agatttatca gcaataaacc agccagccgg
     4321 gagggccgag cgcagaagtg atcctgcaac tttatccgcc tccatccagt ctattaattg
     4381 ttgccgggaa gctagagtaa gtagttcgcc agttaatagt ttgcgcaacg ttgttgccat
     4441 tgctacaggc atcgtggtgt cacgctcgtc gtttggtatg gcttcattca gctccggttc
     4501 ccaacgatca aggcgagtta catgatcccc catgttgtgc aaaaaagcgg ttagctcctt
     4561 cggtcctccg atcgttgcca gaagtaagtt ggccgcagtg ttatcactca tggttatggc
     4621 agcactgcat aattctctta ctgtcatgcc atccgtgaga tgcttttctg tgactggtga
     4681 gtactcaacc aagtcattct gagaatagtg tatgcggcga ccgagttgct cttgcccggc
     4741 gtcaatacgg gataataccg cgccacatag cagaacttta aaagtgctca tcattggaaa
     4801 acgttcttcg gggcgtaaac tctcaaggat cttaccgctg ttgagatcca gttcgatgta
     4861 acccactcgt gcacccaact gatcttcagc atcttttact ttcaccagcg tttctgggtg
     4921 agcaaaaaca ggaaggcaaa atgccgcaaa aaagggaata agggcgacac ggaaatgttg
     4981 aatactcatt ttagcttcct tagctcctga aaatctcgat aactcaaaaa atacgcccgg
     5041 tagtgatctt atttcattat ggtgaaagtt ggaacctctt acgtgccgat caagtcaaaa
     5101 gcctccggtc ggaggctttt gactttctgc tatggaggtc aggtatgatt taaatggtca
     5161 gttaga
//
